Addgene plasmid #74364: pISH-Zhx1
Purpose: Use to synthesize riboprobes for in situ hybridization (ISH) probe for Zhx1. Not for gene expression.
Depositing lab: Peter Mombaerts. Depositing organization: Max Planck Research Unit for Neurogenetics. Publication: Expression of homeobox genes in the mouse olfactory epithelium. Parrilla M, Chang I, Degl'Innocenti A, Omura M. J Comp Neurol. 2016 Oct 1;524(14):2713-39. doi: 10.1002/cne.24051. Epub 2016 Jun 19. PubMed 27243442.
Backbone
  Vector backbone: pGEM-T easy
  Backbone manufacturer: Promega
  Backbone size w/o insert (bp): 3015
Growth in bacteria
  Bacterial resistance: Ampicillin, 100 μg/mL
  Growth temperature: 37°C
  Growth strain: DH5alpha
  Copy number: High Copy
Gene/Insert
  Gene/Insert name: zinc fingers and homeoboxes 1 (alt name: Zhx1)
  Species: M. musculus (mouse)
  Insert size (bp): 821
  GenBank ID: NM_009572.4
  Entrez Gene: Zhx1
  Cloning method: Unknown
  Sequencing primers: 5′ T7; 3′ SP6
Terms and licenses: Academic/Nonprofit Terms; Industry Terms: Not Available to Industry
Depositor comments: NcoI digestion and SP6 RNA polymerase for antisense probe
How to cite: pISH-Zhx1 was a gift from Peter Mombaerts (Addgene plasmid # 74364 ; http://n2t.net/addgene:74364 ; RRID:Addgene_74364)
