[The description below was written by a language model from this plasmid's Addgene catalogue record and pLannotate feature annotations shown in this document.]
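Description:
pISH-Zhx1 is an in vitro transcription template built on the pGEM-T Easy cloning vector, intended for making riboprobes rather than for expressing protein. It carries an 821 bp fragment of the mouse Zhx1 gene (zinc fingers and homeoboxes 1, a transcriptional repressor); the annotated sequence shows this fragment as a partial Zhx1 coding region in the forward orientation. The plasmid is maintained in E. coli through a high-copy ColE1/pUC-type origin and is selected with ampicillin via the β-lactamase gene and its own promoter. An f1 phage origin is also present, a standard backbone element that allows single-stranded DNA production.

The insert sits in the multiple cloning site between opposing bacteriophage promoters: T7 lies upstream, reading in the sense direction, and SP6 lies downstream on the opposite strand, reading back into the fragment. According to the depositor, linearising with NcoI and transcribing with SP6 RNA polymerase yields the antisense probe that hybridises to Zhx1 mRNA; transcription from T7 would correspondingly run in the sense direction. The surrounding lac promoter, lac operator, CAP site and lacZα fragments are remnants of the backbone's blue/white screening system, interrupted by the insert, and have no role in probe synthesis. A short annotated hit to a hornet peptide next to the insert is most likely a spurious match to polylinker sequence. The construct was deposited as part of a study of homeobox gene expression in the mouse olfactory epithelium, where it served for in situ hybridization detection of Zhx1 transcripts. The cloning method is not recorded.
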