Features (pLannotate 1.2.2; 14 found; start..end, strand, type, name):
     64..882     +  CDS            Zhx1 (fragment): ZHX1_MOUSE - Experimental evidence at protein level: Swiss-Prot protein existence level 1. Acts as a transcriptional repressor. Increases DNMT3B- mediated repressive transcriptional activity when DNMT3B is tethered to DNA. May link molecule between DNMT3B and other co-repressor proteins (By similarity). From Mus musculus (Mouse).
    888..950     -  CDS            VESPI_VESMG (fragment): Experimental evidence at protein level: Swiss-Prot protein existence level 1. Shows contractile activity on isolated ileum smooth muscle. From Vespa magnifica (Hornet).
    962..980     -  promoter       SP6 promoter: promoter for bacteriophage SP6 RNA polymerase
   1022..1038    -  protein_bind   lac operator: The lac repressor binds to the lac operator to inhibit transcription in E. coli. This inhibition can be relieved by adding lactose or isopropyl-β-D-thiogalactopyranoside (IPTG). lac repressor encoded by lacI
   1046..1076    -  promoter       lac promoter: promoter for the E. coli lac operon
   1091..1112    -  protein_bind   CAP binding site: CAP binding activates transcription in the presence of cAMP. E. coli catabolite activator protein
   1125..1217    -  CDS            lacI (fragment): lac repressor; lacI; The lac repressor binds to the lac operator to inhibit transcription in E. coli. This inhibition can be relieved by adding lactose or isopropyl-β-D-thiogalactopyranoside (IPTG).
   1400..1988    -  rep_origin     ori: high-copy-number ColE1/pMB1/pBR322/pUC origin of replication
   2159..3019    -  CDS            AmpR: β-lactamase; bla; confers resistance to ampicillin, carbenicillin, and related antibiotics
   3020..3124    -  promoter       AmpR promoter: bla
   3151..3201    +  misc_feature   bom (fragment): basis of mobility region from pBR322
   3229..3657    -  rep_origin     f1 ori (sequence partly withheld): f1 bacteriophage origin of replication; arrow indicates direction of (+) strand synthesis
   3661..3818    -  CDS            lacZα (fragment): LacZα fragment of β-galactosidase; lacZ fragment
   3821..2       +  promoter       T7 promoter (across the origin): promoter for bacteriophage T7 RNA polymerase
>Addgene plasmid #74364 | pISH-Zhx1 | addgene full sequence | sequence record 146431 | Addgene assembled sequence
GGGCGAATTGGGCCCGACGTCGCATGCTCCCGGCCGCCATGGCGGCCGCGGGAATTCGATTAGAGCCAAG
TGCCTGCTGCTCAGCCTGCTACAGACACAAAACCAGCCACAGCAGCAGTTCCATCCTCGCCAAGTGTCAG
ACCTGAAGCTGCACTAGTGAACCCAGATTCATTTGGTATTCGGGCCAAAAAGACTAAAGAGCAGCTGGCA
GAACTGAAAGTTAGCTACCTAAAAAATCAGTTTCCCCATGACTCAGAGATCATCAGGCTTATGAAAATAA
CAGGCCTTACCAAAGGCGAGATTAAAAAATGGTTTAGTGATACAAGGTACAACCAGAGAAATTCAAAGAG
TAACCAGTGCTTACATCTCAACAATGACTCCTCTGCCACTATCATCATAGACTCCAGTGATGAAACCCCA
GAACCCCCAGCGGCAGCTGCTTCACAGCAGAAACAGTCCTGGAATCCCTTTCCTGACTTTGCTCCCCAGA
AGTTTAAAGAGAAAACTGCAGAGCAACTCCGTGCCCTTCAGGCAAGTTTTCTCAACAGTTCTGTACTTAC
TGATGAAGAAGTAAATAGGTTAAGAGCGCAAACCAAACTTACTAGAAGAGAAATTGATGCTTGGTTTACA
GAGAAAAATAAAACAAAAGCTTTAAAGGATGAGAAAATAGAAGTAGATGAAAGTAATGTAGGTAGTTCCA
AAGAAGAGCCTGGAGAAAGTTCTCCTGGAGATGAAACAGTTGCACCTAAGTCAGGAGGGACAGGCAAGAT
ATGTAAGAAAACACCAGAGCAGCTGCACATGCTTAAAAGTGCATTTGTCCGAACACAGTGGCCATCAGCA
GAAGAGTATGACAAGCTGGCTGAAGAGAGTGGCCTTGCCAGAATCACTAGTGAATTCGCGGCCGCCTGCA
GGTCGACCATATGGGAGAGCTCCCAACGCGTTGGATGCATAGCTTGAGTATTCTATAGTGTCACCTAAAT
AGCTTGGCGTAATCATGGTCATAGCTGTTTCCTGTGTGAAATTGTTATCCGCTCACAATTCCACACAACA
TACGAGCCGGAAGCATAAAGTGTAAAGCCTGGGGTGCCTAATGAGTGAGCTAACTCACATTAATTGCGTT
GCGCTCACTGCCCGCTTTCCAGTCGGGAAACCTGTCGTGCCAGCTGCATTAATGAATCGGCCAACGCGCG
GGGAGAGGCGGTTTGCGTATTGGGCGCTCTTCCGCTTCCTCGCTCACTGACTCGCTGCGCTCGGTCGTTC
GGCTGCGGCGAGCGGTATCAGCTCACTCAAAGGCGGTAATACGGTTATCCACAGAATCAGGGGATAACGC
AGGAAAGAACATGTGAGCAAAAGGCCAGCAAAAGGCCAGGAACCGTAAAAAGGCCGCGTTGCTGGCGTTT
TTCCATAGGCTCCGCCCCCCTGACGAGCATCACAAAAATCGACGCTCAAGTCAGAGGTGGCGAAACCCGA
CAGGACTATAAAGATACCAGGCGTTTCCCCCTGGAAGCTCCCTCGTGCGCTCTCCTGTTCCGACCCTGCC
GCTTACCGGATACCTGTCCGCCTTTCTCCCTTCGGGAAGCGTGGCGCTTTCTCATAGCTCACGCTGTAGG
TATCTCAGTTCGGTGTAGGTCGTTCGCTCCAAGCTGGGCTGTGTGCACGAACCCCCCGTTCAGCCCGACC
GCTGCGCCTTATCCGGTAACTATCGTCTTGAGTCCAACCCGGTAAGACACGACTTATCGCCACTGGCAGC
AGCCACTGGTAACAGGATTAGCAGAGCGAGGTATGTAGGCGGTGCTACAGAGTTCTTGAAGTGGTGGCCT
AACTACGGCTACACTAGAAGAACAGTATTTGGTATCTGCGCTCTGCTGAAGCCAGTTACCTTCGGAAAAA
GAGTTGGTAGCTCTTGATCCGGCAAACAAACCACCGCTGGTAGCGGTGGTTTTTTTGTTTGCAAGCAGCA
GATTACGCGCAGAAAAAAAGGATCTCAAGAAGATCCTTTGATCTTTTCTACGGGGTCTGACGCTCAGTGG
AACGAAAACTCACGTTAAGGGATTTTGGTCATGAGATTATCAAAAAGGATCTTCACCTAGATCCTTTTAA
ATTAAAAATGAAGTTTTAAATCAATCTAAAGTATATATGAGTAAACTTGGTCTGACAGTTACCAATGCTT
AATCAGTGAGGCACCTATCTCAGCGATCTGTCTATTTCGTTCATCCATAGTTGCCTGACTCCCCGTCGTG
TAGATAACTACGATACGGGAGGGCTTACCATCTGGCCCCAGTGCTGCAATGATACCGCGAGACCCACGCT
CACCGGCTCCAGATTTATCAGCAATAAACCAGCCAGCCGGAAGGGCCGAGCGCAGAAGTGGTCCTGCAAC
TTTATCCGCCTCCATCCAGTCTATTAATTGTTGCCGGGAAGCTAGAGTAAGTAGTTCGCCAGTTAATAGT
TTGCGCAACGTTGTTGCCATTGCTACAGGCATCGTGGTGTCACGCTCGTCGTTTGGTATGGCTTCATTCA
GCTCCGGTTCCCAACGATCAAGGCGAGTTACATGATCCCCCATGTTGTGCAAAAAAGCGGTTAGCTCCTT
CGGTCCTCCGATCGTTGTCAGAAGTAAGTTGGCCGCAGTGTTATCACTCATGGTTATGGCAGCACTGCAT
AATTCTCTTACTGTCATGCCATCCGTAAGATGCTTTTCTGTGACTGGTGAGTACTCAACCAAGTCATTCT
GAGAATAGTGTATGCGGCGACCGAGTTGCTCTTGCCCGGCGTCAATACGGGATAATACCGCGCCACATAG
CAGAACTTTAAAAGTGCTCATCATTGGAAAACGTTCTTCGGGGCGAAAACTCTCAAGGATCTTACCGCTG
TTGAGATCCAGTTCGATGTAACCCACTCGTGCACCCAACTGATCTTCAGCATCTTTTACTTTCACCAGCG
TTTCTGGGTGAGCAAAAACAGGAAGGCAAAATGCCGCAAAAAAGGGAATAAGGGCGACACGGAAATGTTG
AATACTCATACTCTTCCTTTTTCAATATTATTGAAGCATTTATCAGGGTTATTGTCTCATGAGCGGATAC
ATATTTGAATGTATTTAGAAAAATAAACAAATAGGGGTTCCGCGCACATTTCCCCGAAAAGTGCCACCTG
ATGCGGTGTGAAATACCGCACAGATGCGTAAGGAGAAAATACCGCATCAGGAAATTGTAAGCGTTAATAT
TTTGTTAAAATTCGCGTTAAATTTTTGTTAAATCAGCTCATTTTTTAACCAATAGGCCGAAATCGGCAAA
ATCCCTTATAAATCAAAAGAATAGACCGAGATAGGGT
[37 nt withheld, positions 3328-3364]
AAAGAACGTGGACTCCAACGTCAAAGG
[49 nt withheld, positions 3392-3440]
T
[91 nt withheld, positions 3442-3532]
G
[124 nt withheld, positions 3534-3657]
CCATTCGCCATTCAGGCTGCGCAACTGTTGGGAAGGGCGATCGGTGCGGGCCTCTTCGCTATTACGCCAG
CTGGCGAAAGGGGGATGTGCTGCAAGGCGATTAAGTTGGGTAACGCCAGGGTTTTCCCAGTCACGACGTT
GTAAAACGACGGCCAGTGAATTGTAATACGACTCACTATA
