>Addgene plasmid #74364 | pISH-Zhx1 | depositor partial sequence | sequence record 140240 | insert
AGAGCCAAGTGCCTGCTGCTCAGCCTGCTACAGACACAAAACCAGCCACAGCAGCAGTTCCATCCTCGCC
AAGTGTCAGACCTGAAGCTGCACTAGTGAACCCAGATTCATTTGGTATTCGGGCCAAAAAGACTAAAGAG
CAGCTGGCAGAACTGAAAGTTAGCTACCTAAAAAATCAGTTTCCCCATGACTCAGAGATCATCAGGCTTA
TGAAAATAACAGGCCTTACCAAAGGCGAGATTAAAAAATGGTTTAGTGATACAAGGTACAACCAGAGAAA
TTCAAAGAGTAACCAGTGCTTACATCTCAACAATGACTCCTCTGCCACTATCATCATAGACTCCAGTGAT
GAAACCCCAGAACCCCCAGCGGCAGCTGCTTCACAGCAGAAACAGTCCTGGAATCCCTTTCCTGACTTTG
CTCCCCAGAAGTTTAAAGAGAAAACTGCAGAGCAACTCCGTGCCCTTCAGGCAAGTTTTCTCAACAGTTC
TGTACTTACTGATGAAGAAGTAAATAGGTTAAGAGCGCAAACCAAACTTACTAGAAGAGAAATTGATGCT
TGGTTTACAGAGAAAAATAAAACAAAAGCTTTAAAGGATGAGAAAATAGAAGTAGATGAAAGTAATGTAG
GTAGTTCCAAAGAAGAGCCTGGAGAAAGTTCTCCTGGAGATGAAACAGTTGCACCTAAGTCAGGAGGGAC
AGGCAAGATATGTAAGAAAACACCAGAGCAGCTGCACATGCTTAAAAGTGCATTTGTCCGAACACAGTGG
CCATCAGCAGAAGAGTATGACAAGCTGGCTGAAGAGAGTGGCCTTGCCAGA
