>Addgene plasmid #74364 | pISH-Zhx1 | addgene partial sequence | sequence record 142022 | T7 5'-TAATACGACTCACTATAGGG-3'
GCCATGGCGGCCGCGGGAATTCGATTAGAGCCAAGTGCCTGCTGCTCAGCCTGCTACAGACACAAAACCA
GCCACAGCAGCAGTTCCATCCTCGCCAAGTGTCAGACCTGAAGCTGCACTAGTGAACCCAGATTCATTTG
GTATTCGGGCCAAAAAGACTAAAGAGCAGCTGGCAGAACTGAAAGTTAGCTACCTAAAAAATCAGTTTCC
CCATGACTCAGAGATCATCAGGCTTATGAAAATAACAGGCCTTACCAAAGGCGAGATTAAAAAATGGTTT
AGTGATACAAGGTACAACCAGAGAAATTCAAAGAGTAACCAGTGCTTACATCTCAACAATGACTCCTCTG
CCACTATCATCATAGACTCCAGTGATGAAACCCCAGAACCCCCAGCGGCAGCTGCTTCACAGCAGAAACA
GTCCTGGAATCCCTTTCCTGACTTTGCTCCCCAGAAGTTTAAAGAGAAAACTGCAGAGCAACTCCGTGCC
CTTCAGGCAAGTTTTCTCAACAGTTCTGTACTTACTGATGAAGAAGTAAATAGGTTAAGAGCGCAAACCA
AACTTACTAGAAGAGAAATTGATGCTTGGTTTACAGAGAAAAATAAAACAAAAGCTTTAAAGGATGAGAA
AATAGAAGTAGATGAAAGTAATGTAGGTAGTTCCAAAGAAGAGCCTGGAGAAAGTTCTCCTGGAGATGAA
ACAGTTGCACCTAAGTCAGGAGGGACAGGCAAGATATGTAAGAAAACACCAGAGCAGCTGCACATGCTTA
AAAGTGCATTTGTCCGAACACAGTGGCCATCAGCAGAAGAGTATGACAAGCTGGCTGAAGAGAGTGGCCT
TGCCAGAATCACTAGTGAATTCGCGGCCGCCTGCAGGTCGACCATATGGGAGAGCTCCCAACGCGTTGGA
TGCATAGCT
