>Addgene plasmid #74364 | pISH-Zhx1 | addgene partial sequence | sequence record 142023 | SP6 5'-ATTTAGGTGACACTATAG-3'
CTCTCCCATATGGTCGACCTGCAGGCGGCCGCGAATTCACTAGTGATTCTGGCAAGGCCACTCTCTTCAG
CCAGCTTGTCATACTCTTCTGCTGATGGCCACTGTGTTCGGACAAATGCACTTTTAAGCATGTGCAGCTG
CTCTGGTGTTTTCTTACATATCTTGCCTGTCCCTCCTGACTTAGGTGCAACTGTTTCATCTCCAGGAGAA
CTTTCTCCAGGCTCTTCTTTGGAACTACCTACATTACTTTCATCTACTTCTATTTTCTCATCCTTTAAAG
CTTTTGTTTTATTTTTCTCTGTAAACCAAGCATCAATTTCTCTTCTAGTAAGTTTGGTTTGCGCTCTTAA
CCTATTTACTTCTTCATCAGTAAGTACAGAACTGTTGAGAAAACTTGCCTGAAGGGCACGGAGTTGCTCT
GCAGTTTTCTCTTTAAACTTCTGGGGAGCAAAGTCAGGAAAGGGATTCCAGGACTGTTTCTGCTGTGAAG
CAGCTGCCGCTGGGGGTTCTGGGGTTTCATCACTGGAGTCTATGATGATAGTGGCAGAGGAGTCATTGTT
GAGATGTAAGCACTGGTTACTCTTTGAATTTCTCTGGTTGTACCTTGTATCACTAAACCATTTTTTAATC
TCGCCTTTGGTAAGGCCTGTTATTTTCATAAGCCTGATGATCTCTGAGTCATGGGGAAACTGATTTTTTA
GGTAGCTAACTTTCAGTTCTGCCAGCTGCTCTTTAGTCTTTTTGGCCCGAATACCAAATGAATCTGGGTT
CACTAGTGCAGCTTCAGGTCTGACACTTGGCGAGGATGGAACTGCTGCTGTGGCTGGTTTTGTGTCTGTA
GCAGGCTGAGCAGCAGGCACTTGGCTCTAATCGAAATTCCGCGC
